>Addgene plasmid #75507 | INSR gRNA (BRDN0001148089) | addgene full sequence | sequence record 184018 | Addgene Assembled Sequence
CCCGGGTGCAAAGATGGATAAAGTTTTAAACAGAGAGGAATCTTTGCAGCTAATGGACCTTCTAGGTCTT
GAAAGGAGTGGGAATTGGCTCCGGTGCCCGTCAGTGGGCAGAGCGCACATCGCCCACAGTCCCCGAGAAG
TTGGGGGGAGGGGTCGGCAATTGATCCGGTGCCTAGAGAAGGTGGCGCGGGGTAAACTGGGAAAGTGATG
TCGTGTACTGGCTCCGCCTTTTTCCCGAGGGTGGGGGAGAACCGTATATAAGTGCAGTAGTCGCCGTGAA
CGTTCTTTTTCGCAACGGGTTTGCCGCCAGAACACAGGTAAGTGCCGTGTGTGGTTCCCGCGGGCCTGGC
CTCTTTACGGGTTATGGCCCTTGCGTGCCTTGAATTACTTCCACCTGGCTGCAGTACGTGATTCTTGATC
CCGAGCTTCGGGTTGGAAGTGGGTGGGAGAGTTCGAGGCCTTGCGCTTAAGGAGCCCCTTCGCCTCGTGC
TTGAGTTGAGGCCTGGCCTGGGCGCTGGGGCCGCCGCGTGCGAATCTGGTGGCACCTTCGCGCCTGTCTC
GCTGCTTTCGATAAGTCTCTAGCCATTTAAAATTTTTGATGACCTGCTGCGACGCTTTTTTTCTGGCAAG
ATAGTCTTGTAAATGCGGGCCAAGATCTGCACACTGGTATTTCGGTTTTTGGGGCCGCGGGCGGCGACGG
GGCCCGTGCGTCCCAGCGCACATGTTCGGCGAGGCGGGGCCTGCGAGCGCGGCCACCGAGAATCGGACGG
GGGTAGTCTCAAGCTGGCCGGCCTGCTCTGGTGCCTGGCCTCGCGCCGCCGTGTATCGCCCCGCCCTGGG
CGGCAAGGCTGGCCCGGTCGGCACCAGTTGCGTGAGCGGAAAGATGGCCGCTTCCCGGCCCTGCTGCAGG
GAGCTCAAAATGGAGGACGCGGCGCTCGGGAGAGCGGGCGGGTGAGTCACCCACACAAAGGAAAAGGGCC
TTTCCGTCCTCAGCCGTCGCTTCATGTGACTCCACGGAGTACCGGGCGCCGTCCAGGCACCTCGATTAGT
TCTCGAGCTTTTGGAGTACGTCGTCTTTAGGTTGGGGGGAGGGGTTTTATGCGATGGAGTTTCCCCACAC
TGAGTGGGTGGAGACTGAAGTTAGGCCAGCTTGGCACTTGATGTAATTCTCCTTGGAATTTGCCCTTTTT
GAGTTTGGATCTTGGTTCATTCTCAAGCCTCAGACAGTGGTTCAAAGTTTTTTTCTTCCATTTCAGGTGT
CGTGACGTACGGCCACCATGACCGAGTACAAGCCCACGGTGCGCCTCGCCACCCGCGACGACGTCCCCAG
GGCCGTACGCACCCTCGCCGCCGCGTTCGCCGACTACCCCGCCACGCGCCACACCGTCGATCCGGACCGC
CACATCGAGCGGGTCACCGAGCTGCAAGAACTCTTCCTCACGCGCGTCGGGCTCGACATCGGCAAGGTGT
GGGTCGCGGACGACGGCGCCGCCGTGGCGGTCTGGACCACGCCGGAGAGCGTCGAAGCGGGGGCGGTGTT
CGCCGAGATCGGCCCGCGCATGGCCGAGTTGAGCGGTTCCCGGCTGGCCGCGCAGCAACAGATGGAAGGC
CTCCTGGCGCCGCACCGGCCCAAGGAGCCCGCGTGGTTCCTGGCCACCGTCGGAGTCTCGCCCGACCACC
AGGGCAAGGGTCTGGGCAGCGCCGTCGTGCTCCCCGGAGTGGAGGCGGCCGAGCGCGCCGGGGTGCCCGC
CTTCCTGGAGACCTCCGCGCCCCGCAACCTCCCCTTCTACGAGCGGCTCGGCTTCACCGTCACCGCCGAC
GTCGAGGTGCCCGAAGGACCGCGCACCTGGTGCATGACCCGCAAGCCCGGTGCCTGAACGCGTTAAGTCG
ACAATCAACCTCTGGATTACAAAATTTGTGAAAGATTGACTGGTATTCTTAACTATGTTGCTCCTTTTAC
GCTATGTGGATACGCTGCTTTAATGCCTTTGTATCATGCTATTGCTTCCCGTATGGCTTTCATTTTCTCC
TCCTTGTATAAATCCTGGTTGCTGTCTCTTTATGAGGAGTTGTGGCCCGTTGTCAGGCAACGTGGCGTGG
TGTGCACTGTGTTTGCTGACGCAACCCCCACTGGTTGGGGCATTGCCACCACCTGTCAGCTCCTTTCCGG
GACTTTCGCTTTCCCCCTCCCTATTGCCACGGCGGAACTCATCGCCGCCTGCCTTGCCCGCTGCTGGACA
GGGGCTCGGCTGTTGGGCACTGACAATTCCGTGGTGTTGTCGGGGAAATCATCGTCCTTTCCTTGGCTGC
TCGCCTGTGTTGCCACCTGGATTCTGCGCGGGACGTCCTTCTGCTACGTCCCTTCGGCCCTCAATCCAGC
GGACCTTCCTTCCCGCGGCCTGCTGCCGGCTCTGCGGCCTCTTCCGCGTCTTCGCCTTCGCCCTCAGACG
AGTCGGATCTCCCTTTGGGCCGCCTCCCCGCGTCGACTTTAAGACCAATGACTTACAAGGCAGCTGTAGA
TCTTAGCCACTTTTTAAAAGAAAAGGGGGGACTGGAAGGGCTAATTCACTCCCAACGAAGACAAGATCTG
CTTTTTGCTTGTACTGGGTCTCTCTGGTTAGACCAGATCTGAGCCTGGGAGCTCTCTGGCTAACTAGGGA
ACCCACTGCTTAAGCCTCAATAAAGCTTGCCTTGAGTGCTTCAAGTAGTGTGTGCCCGTCTGTTGTGTGA
CTCTGGTAACTAGAGATCCCTCAGACCCTTTTAGTCAGTGTGGAAAATCTCTAGCAGTACGTATAGTAGT
TCATGTCATCTTATTATTCAGTATTTATAACTTGCAAAGAAATGAATATCAGAGAGTGAGAGGAACTTGT
TTATTGCAGCTTATAATGGTTACAAATAAAGCAATAGCATCACAAATTTCACAAATAAAGCATTTTTTTC
ACTGCATTCTAGTTGTGGTTTGTCCAAACTCATCAATGTATCTTATCATGTCTGGCTCTAGCTATCCCGC
CCCTAACTCCGCCCATCCCGCCCCTAACTCCGCCCAGTTCCGCCCATTCTCCGCCCCATGGCTGACTAAT
TTTTTTTATTTATGCAGAGGCCGAGGCCGCCTCGGCCTCTGAGCTATTCCAGAAGTAGTGAGGAGGCTTT
TTTGGAGGCCTAGGGACGTACCCAATTCGCCCTATAGTGAGTCGTATTACGCGCGCTCACTGGCCGTCGT
TTTACAACGTCGTGACTGGGAAAACCCTGGCGTTACCCAACTTAATCGCCTTGCAGCACATCCCCCTTTC
GCCAGCTGGCGTAATAGCGAAGAGGCCCGCACCGATCGCCCTTCCCAACAGTTGCGCAGCCTGAATGGCG
AATGGG
[124 nt withheld, positions 3367-3490]
C
[91 nt withheld, positions 3492-3582]
A
[49 nt withheld, positions 3584-3632]
CCTTTGACGTTGGAGTCCACGTTCTTT
[37 nt withheld, positions 3660-3696]
ACCCTATCTCGGTCTATTCTTTTGATTTATAAGGGATTTTGCCGATTTCGGCCTATTGGTTAAAAAATGA
GCTGATTTAACAAAAATTTAACGCGAATTTTAACAAAATATTAACGCTTACAATTTAGGTGGCACTTTTC
GGGGAAATGTGCGCGGAACCCCTATTTGTTTATTTTTCTAAATACATTCAAATATGTATCCGCTCATGAG
ACAATAACCCTGATAAATGCTTCAATAATATTGAAAAAGGAAGAGTATGAGTATTCAACATTTCCGTGTC
GCCCTTATTCCCTTTTTTGCGGCATTTTGCCTTCCTGTTTTTGCTCACCCAGAAACGCTGGTGAAAGTAA
AAGATGCTGAAGATCAGTTGGGTGCACGAGTGGGTTACATCGAACTGGATCTCAACAGCGGTAAGATCCT
TGAGAGTTTTCGCCCCGAAGAACGTTTTCCAATGATGAGCACTTTTAAAGTTCTGCTATGTGGCGCGGTA
TTATCCCGTATTGACGCCGGGCAAGAGCAACTCGGTCGCCGCATACACTATTCTCAGAATGACTTGGTTG
AGTACTCACCAGTCACAGAAAAGCATCTTACGGATGGCATGACAGTAAGAGAATTATGCAGTGCTGCCAT
AACCATGAGTGATAACACTGCGGCCAACTTACTTCTGACAACGATCGGAGGACCGAAGGAGCTAACCGCT
TTTTTGCACAACATGGGGGATCATGTAACTCGCCTTGATCGTTGGGAACCGGAGCTGAATGAAGCCATAC
CAAACGACGAGCGTGACACCACGATGCCTGTAGCAATGGCAACAACGTTGCGCAAACTATTAACTGGCGA
ACTACTTACTCTAGCTTCCCGGCAACAATTAATAGACTGGATGGAGGCGGATAAAGTTGCAGGACCACTT
CTGCGCTCGGCCCTTCCGGCTGGCTGGTTTATTGCTGATAAATCTGGAGCCGGTGAGCGTGGGTCTCGCG
GTATCATTGCAGCACTGGGGCCAGATGGTAAGCCCTCCCGTATCGTAGTTATCTACACGACGGGGAGTCA
GGCAACTATGGATGAACGAAATAGACAGATCGCTGAGATAGGTGCCTCACTGATTAAGCATTGGTAACTG
TCAGACCAAGTTTACTCATATATACTTTAGATTGATTTAAAACTTCATTTTTAATTTAAAAGGATCTAGG
TGAAGATCCTTTTTGATAATCTCATGACCAAAATCCCTTAACGTGAGTTTTCGTTCCACTGAGCGTCAGA
CCCCGTAGAAAAGATCAAAGGATCTTCTTGAGATCCTTTTTTTCTGCGCGTAATCTGCTGCTTGCAAACA
AAAAAACCACCGCTACCAGCGGTGGTTTGTTTGCCGGATCAAGAGCTACCAACTCTTTTTCCGAAGGTAA
CTGGCTTCAGCAGAGCGCAGATACCAAATACTGTTCTTCTAGTGTAGCCGTAGTTAGGCCACCACTTCAA
GAACTCTGTAGCACCGCCTACATACCTCGCTCTGCTAATCCTGTTACCAGTGGCTGCTGCCAGTGGCGAT
AAGTCGTGTCTTACCGGGTTGGACTCAAGACGATAGTTACCGGATAAGGCGCAGCGGTCGGGCTGAACGG
GGGGTTCGTGCACACAGCCCAGCTTGGAGCGAACGACCTACACCGAACTGAGATACCTACAGCGTGAGCT
ATGAGAAAGCGCCACGCTTCCCGAAGGGAGAAAGGCGGACAGGTATCCGGTAAGCGGCAGGGTCGGAACA
GGAGAGCGCACGAGGGAGCTTCCAGGGGGAAACGCCTGGTATCTTTATAGTCCTGTCGGGTTTCGCCACC
TCTGACTTGAGCGTCGATTTTTGTGATGCTCGTCAGGGGGGCGGAGCCTATGGAAAAACGCCAGCAACGC
GGCCTTTTTACGGTTCCTGGCCTTTTGCTGGCCTTTTGCTCACATGTTCTTTCCTGCGTTATCCCCTGAT
TCTGTGGATAACCGTATTACCGCCTTTGAGTGAGCTGATACCGCTCGCCGCAGCCGAACGACCGAGCGCA
GCGAGTCAGTGAGCGAGGAAGCGGAAGAGCGCCCAATACGCAAACCGCCTCTCCCCGCGCGTTGGCCGAT
TCATTAATGCAGCTGGCACGACAGGTTTCCCGACTGGAAAGCGGGCAGTGAGCGCAACGCAATTAATGTG
AGTTAGCTCACTCATTAGGCACCCCAGGCTTTACACTTTATGCTTCCGGCTCGTATGTTGTGTGGAATTG
TGAGCGGATAACAATTTCACACAGGAAACAGCTATGACCATGATTACGCCAAGCGCGCAATTAACCCTCA
CTAAAGGGAACAAAAGCTGGAGCTGCAAGCTTAATGTAGTCTTATGCAATACTCTTGTAGTCTTGCAACA
TGGTAACGATGAGTTAGCAACATGCCTTACAAGGAGAGAAAAAGCACCGTGCATGCCGATTGGTGGAAGT
AAGGTGGTACGATCGTGCCTTATTAGGAAGGCAACAGACGGGTCTGACATGGATTGGACGAACCACTGAA
TTGCCGCATTGCAGAGATATTGTATTTAAGTGCCTAGCTCGATACATAAACGGGTCTCTCTGGTTAGACC
AGATCTGAGCCTGGGAGCTCTCTGGCTAACTAGGGAACCCACTGCTTAAGCCTCAATAAAGCTTGCCTTG
AGTGCTTCAAGTAGTGTGTGCCCGTCTGTTGTGTGACTCTGGTAACTAGAGATCCCTCAGACCCTTTTAG
TCAGTGTGGAAAATCTCTAGCAGTGGCGCCCGAACAGGGACTTGAAAGCGAAAGGGAAACCAGAGGAGCT
CTCTCGACGCAGGACTCGGCTTGCTGAAGCGCGCACGGCAAGAGGCGAGGGGCGGCGACTGGTGAGTACG
CCAAAAATTTTGACTAGCGGAGGCTAGAAGGAGAGAGATGGGTGCGAGAGCGTCAGTATTAAGCGGGGGA
GAATTAGATCGCGATGGGAAAAAATTCGGTTAAGGCCAGGGGGAAAGAAAAAATATAAATTAAAACATAT
AGTATGGGCAAGCAGGGAGCTAGAACGATTCGCAGTTAATCCTGGCCTGTTAGAAACATCAGAAGGCTGT
AGACAAATACTGGGACAGCTACAACCATCCCTTCAGACAGGATCAGAAGAACTTAGATCATTATATAATA
CAGTAGCAACCCTCTATTGTGTGCATCAAAGGATAGAGATAAAAGACACCAAGGAAGCTTTAGACAAGAT
AGAGGAAGAGCAAAACAAAAGTAAGACCACCGCACAGCAAGCGGCCGCTGATCTTCAGACCTGGAGGAGG
AGATATGAGGGACAATTGGAGAAGTGAATTATATAAATATAAAGTAGTAAAAATTGAACCATTAGGAGTA
GCACCCACCAAGGCAAAGAGAAGAGTGGTGCAGAGAGAAAAAAGAGCAGTGGGAATAGGAGCTTTGTTCC
TTGGGTTCTTGGGAGCAGCAGGAAGCACTATGGGCGCAGCGTCAATGACGCTGACGGTACAGGCCAGACA
ATTATTGTCTGGTATAGTGCAGCAGCAGAACAATTTGCTGAGGGCTATTGAGGCGCAACAGCATCTGTTG
CAACTCACAGTCTGGGGCATCAAGCAGCTCCAGGCAAGAATCCTGGCTGTGGAAAGATACCTAAAGGATC
AACAGCTCCTGGGGATTTGGGGTTGCTCTGGAAAACTCATTTGCACCACTGCTGTGCCTTGGAATGCTAG
TTGGAGTAATAAATCTCTGGAACAGATTTGGAATCACACGACCTGGATGGAGTGGGACAGAGAAATTAAC
AATTACACAAGCTTAATACACTCCTTAATTGAAGAATCGCAAAACCAGCAAGAAAAGAATGAACAAGAAT
TATTGGAATTAGATAAATGGGCAAGTTTGTGGAATTGGTTTAACATAACAAATTGGCTGTGGTATATAAA
ATTATTCATAATGATAGTAGGAGGCTTGGTAGGTTTAAGAATAGTTTTTGCTGTACTTTCTATAGTGAAT
AGAGTTAGGCAGGGATATTCACCATTATCGTTTCAGACCCACCTCCCAACCCCGAGGGGACCCAGAGAGG
GCCTATTTCCCATGATTCCTTCATATTTGCATATACGATACAAGGCTGTTAGAGAGATAATTAGAATTAA
TTTGACTGTAAACACAAAGATATTAGTACAAAATACGTGACGTAGAAAGTAATAATTTCTTGGGTAGTTT
GCAGTTTTAAAATTATGTTTTAAAATGGACTATCATATGCTTACCGTAACTTGAAAGTATTTCGATTTCT
TGGCTTTATATATCTTGTGGAAAGGACGAAACACCGTGTTGTGAATGACGTACTGGGTTTTAGAGCTAGA
AATAGCAAGTTAAAATAAGGCTAGTCCGTTATCAACTTGAAAAAGTGGCACCGAGTCGGTGCTTTTTTAA
GCTTGGCGTAACTAGATCTTGAGACAAATGGCAGTATTCATCCACAATTTTAAAAGAAAAGGGGGGATTG
GGGGGTACAGTGCAGGGGAAAGAATAGTAGACATAATAGCAACAGACATACAAACTAAAGAATTACAAAA
ACAAATTACAAAAATTCAAAATTTTCGGGTTTATTACAGGGACAGCAGAGATCCACTTTGGCGCCGGCTC
GAGGGGG
Features (pLannotate 1.2.2; 29 found; start..end, strand, type, name):
     14..80      +  CDS            small t antigen (fragment): SV40 (simian virus 40) small t antigen
    106..317     +  promoter       EF-1α core promoter: core promoter for human elongation factor EF-1α
    318..1256    +  intron         EF-1α intron A: intron upstream of the start codon of human EF-1α
   1278..1877    +  CDS            PuroR (fragment): puromycin N-acetyltransferase; pac from Streptomyces; confers resistance to puromycin
   1893..2481    +  misc_feature   WPRE: woodchuck hepatitis virus posttranscriptional regulatory element
   2532..2551    +  misc_feature   cPPT/CTS (fragment): central polypurine tract and central termination sequence of HIV-1
   2553..2786    +  LTR            3' LTR (ΔU3): self-inactivating 3' long terminal repeat (LTR) from HIV-1
   2864..2985    +  polyA_signal   SV40 poly(A) signal: SV40 polyadenylation signal
   3025..3160    +  rep_origin     SV40 ori: SV40 origin of replication
   3181..3199    -  promoter       T7 promoter: promoter for bacteriophage T7 RNA polymerase
   3207..3362    +  CDS            lacZα (fragment): LacZα fragment of β-galactosidase; lacZ fragment
   3367..3795    +  rep_origin     f1 ori (sequence partly withheld): f1 bacteriophage origin of replication; arrow indicates direction of (+) strand synthesis
   3848..3952    +  promoter       AmpR promoter: bla
   3953..4813    +  CDS            AmpR: β-lactamase; bla; confers resistance to ampicillin, carbenicillin, and related antibiotics
   4984..5572    +  rep_origin     ori: high-copy-number ColE1/pMB1/pBR322/pUC origin of replication
   5755..5847    +  CDS            lacI (fragment): lac repressor; lacI; The lac repressor binds to the lac operator to inhibit transcription in E. coli. This inhibition can be relieved by adding lactose or isopropyl-β-D-thiogalactopyranoside (IPTG).
   5860..5881    +  protein_bind   CAP binding site: CAP binding activates transcription in the presence of cAMP. E. coli catabolite activator protein
   5896..5926    +  promoter       lac promoter: promoter for the E. coli lac operon
   5934..5950    +  protein_bind   lac operator: The lac repressor binds to the lac operator to inhibit transcription in E. coli. This inhibition can be relieved by adding lactose or isopropyl-β-D-thiogalactopyranoside (IPTG). lac repressor encoded by lacI
   5995..6013    +  promoter       T3 promoter: promoter for bacteriophage T3 RNA polymerase
   6041..6267    +  promoter       RSV promoter: Rous sarcoma virus enhancer/promoter
   6268..6448    +  LTR            5' LTR (truncated): truncated 5' long terminal repeat (LTR) from HIV-1
   6495..6620    +  misc_feature   HIV-1 Ψ: packaging signal of human immunodeficiency virus type 1
   6604..6967    +  CDS            HIV-1 gag (fragment): gag protein from human immunodeficiency virus 1; gag
   7113..7346    +  misc_feature   RRE: The Rev response element (RRE) of HIV-1 allows for Rev-dependent mRNA export from the nucleus to the cytoplasm.
   7723..7749    +  CDS            Rev (fragment): human immunodeficiency virus 1 (HIV-1) Rev protein; rev; enhances nuclear export of unspliced and incompletely spliced viral mRNAs
   7753..7993    +  promoter       U6 promoter: RNA polymerase III promoter for human U6 snRNA
   8023..8098    +  misc_RNA       gRNA scaffold: guide RNA scaffold for the Streptococcus pyogenes CRISPR/Cas9 system
   8154..8271    +  misc_feature   cPPT/CTS: central polypurine tract and central termination sequence of HIV-1
