[The description below was written by a language model from this plasmid's Addgene catalogue record and pLannotate feature annotations shown in this document.]
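Description:
INSR gRNA (BRDN0001148089) is a third-generation lentiviral single-guide RNA plasmid built on the lentiGuide-Puro backbone and designed to target the human insulin receptor gene (INSR, also known as CD220). It belongs to a human kinome gRNA collection produced with optimized sgRNA design rules. In bacteria it is maintained as a high-copy plasmid through a ColE1/pUC-type origin and selected with ampicillin via β-lactamase. An f1 origin, an SV40 origin and leftover lac, T7 and T3 elements are also annotated as backbone remnants.

The lentiviral transfer cassette begins with an RSV promoter fused to a truncated HIV-1 5' LTR, which makes genomic RNA production Tat-independent. It continues through the Ψ packaging signal with a partial gag sequence, the Rev response element for nuclear export of the unspliced genome, and a cPPT/CTS, and it ends in a self-inactivating ΔU3 3' LTR followed by an SV40 polyadenylation signal. Within this unit, a human U6 RNA polymerase III promoter drives the INSR-specific 20-nucleotide spacer joined to the Streptococcus pyogenes Cas9 gRNA scaffold. A separate EF-1α core promoter with its intron A expresses puromycin N-acetyltransferase, and a WPRE downstream enhances transcript expression, so transduced mammalian cells can be selected with puromycin.

The plasmid does not encode Cas9, so it is meant to be paired with a separate Cas9 lentivirus such as lentiCas9-Blast, or used in cells that already express Cas9, to disrupt INSR. The depositors note that the guide was designed against a GenBank reference sequence that has since been withdrawn from the database.
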