Addgene plasmid #75507: INSR gRNA (BRDN0001148089)
Purpose: 3rd generation lentiviral gRNA plasmid targeting human INSR
Depositing lab: John Doench & David Root. Depositing organization: Broad Institute. Publication: Optimized sgRNA design to maximize activity and minimize off-target effects of CRISPR-Cas9. Doench JG, Fusi N, Sullender M, Hegde M, Vaimberg EW, Donovan KF, Smith I, Tothova Z, Wilen C, Orchard R, Virgin HW, Listgarten J, Root DE. Nat Biotechnol. 2016 Jan 18. doi: 10.1038/nbt.3437. PubMed 26780180.
Backbone
  Vector backbone: lentiGuide-Puro
  Backbone manufacturer: Zhang Lab (Addgene plasmid # 52963)
  Vector type: Mammalian Expression, Lentiviral, CRISPR
  Selectable markers: Puromycin
Growth in bacteria
  Bacterial resistance: Ampicillin, 100 μg/mL
  Growth temperature: 37°C
  Growth strain: DH5alpha
  Copy number: High Copy
Gene/Insert
  Gene/Insert name: INSR (alt name: INSR)
  gRNA/shRNA sequence: TGTTGTGAATGACGTACTGG
  Species: H. sapiens (human)
  Entrez Gene: INSR (a.k.a. CD220, HHF5)
  Promoter: hU6
  Cloning method: Unknown
  Sequencing primers: 5′ U6-F; 3′ pS2-R
Terms and licenses: Academic/Nonprofit Terms; Industry Terms: Not Available to Industry
Depositor comments: The gRNA was designed to target a Genbank reference sequence which has since been removed from the database. Note that this plasmid does NOT contain Cas9. It should be used in conjunction with lentiCas9-Blast (Addgene #52962) or otherwise with cell lines already expressing Cas9. Browse the full kinome gRNA library at http://www.addgene.org/pooled-library/broadgpp-human-kinome/ or visit http://www.broadinstitute.org/rnai/public/ for detailed protocols and information.
How to cite: INSR gRNA (BRDN0001148089) was a gift from John Doench & David Root (Addgene plasmid # 75507 ; http://n2t.net/addgene:75507 ; RRID:Addgene_75507)
