>Addgene plasmid #75507 | INSR gRNA (BRDN0001148089) | depositor partial sequence | sequence record 142967 | Target Sequence
TGTTGTGAATGACGTACTGG
