>Addgene plasmid #75507 | INSR gRNA (BRDN0001148089) | addgene partial sequence | sequence record 184017 | hU6-F
AAAGTAATAATTTCTTGGGTAGTTTGCAGTTTTAAAATTATGTTTTAAAATGGACTATCATATGCTTACC
GTAACTTGAAAGTATTTCGATTTCTTGGCTTTATATATCTTGTGGAAAGGACGAAACACCGTGTTGTGAA
TGACGTACTGGGTTTTAGAGCTAGAAATAGCAAGTTAAAATAAGGCTAGTCCGTTATCAACTTGAAAAAG
TGGCACCGAGTCGGTGCTTTTTTAAGCTTGGCGTAACTAGATCTTGAGACAAATGGCAGTATTCATCCAC
AATTTTAAAAGAAAAGGGGGGATTGGGGGGTACAGTGCAGGGGAAAGAATAGTAGACATAATAGCAACAG
ACATACAAACTAAAGAATTACAAAAACAAATTACAAAAATTCAAAATTTTCGGGTTTATTACAGGGACAG
CAGAGATCCACTTTGGCGCCGGCTCGAGGGGGCCCGGGTGCAAAGATGGATAAAGTTTTAAACAGAGAGG
AATCTTTGCAGCTAATGGACCTTCTAGGTCTTGAAAGGAGTGGGAATTGGCTCCGGTGCCCGTCAGTGGG
CAGAGCGCAC
